>Addgene plasmid #49869 | pAW8ENdeI-c3HA-4XDSR | depositor full sequence | sequence record 74367 | pAW8ENdeI-c3HA-4XDSR sequence 8475 bps
CAAAAAGTTAGGTGTAACAGAAAATCATGAAACTATGATTTCTAATTTATATATTGGAGGATTTTCTCTA
AAAAAAAAAATACAACAAATAAAAAACACTCAATGACCTGACCATTTGATGGAGTTTAAGTCAATACCTT
CTTGAACCATTTCCCATAATGGTGAAAGTTCCCTCAAGAATTTTACTCTGTCAGAAACGGCCTTAACGAC
GTAGTCGATCCGGACGATGGCCAACCTTCCAATTCATTAAATCGAGTCCTCCATCAGATGATTTACAAGG
TTTTGCATAGAATCCCTAAGTAAGAGAAGTTGTTAGTGATTTCTTCAAGTTTACTAAAATTTACATACAA
ATGGATGATCTCTTCTCCATTGTTTCCTTTCTTCTTGCAAACGCGTTTTACAAAGAGATGACATGCTATT
TTCTGATTATTTTTTTCTATAGTTTTCTATTTTGTACGTCCTTGGGAGTCCGAAATGTAAAATCGGGGTA
TGGTTAGTAGCGGCAGCGTTCATTATGGTATATAAAAGATAAAAAGTAGGGGCAAGCGAGACAGAATGGG
ATACAAGGGCATCGTCTATAATTATAGCTAAAAATTGTATTTTAATTTGTATTTTTTGTAATTTTATTTC
TCATTGTTTTACTTAAAATGAATGCGAATTAGAGAAAACTTCAACGAAATGTCAAAATAAGCTCAGCAAA
ATATACAATTTTAGGGAAAGCGATCAGCAACTTATTCTCCGGTGTAGATTCTTTTTCTTCATAAATTCCA
ACAATGTAACTGCCAATTGATTTTTCTCTAGATGCTAATAAATTGAAACTAATGAATATAATAACACAGG
TTTTGATAAATTGTAAACTCTTACTCAAAAAAAGAATGTTAAAACTAATTTAACCTTTTTATAAAGGCTC
ATGGCGTTAAAGAGGATAGTAAAAATTCTACAATTTTTTAATTTAATGTCACAATTGTCTTGCGAATATA
ATTCTATTAATTTTCGCTAACTGCTGTTTTAGTACTATTACTTTCAATATGCCTTATATGCAACTTTAAT
TCATGAAGAATGCAATATTTTTGCAATCTTTCTTGTACTGAGCGCTTTTTATCATTTAGTACTCATTATT
TAATTTTTCAGTAAAGGGCAATAAATAAATTTGTAGAAGATGCAATGTAATCTCCTCTATCCTTTTGCTC
ATGTTTATGAGTATACCTAGTCTAGAAAGGCTTGTATTTAAAATATTATTCAATAAAAATTCACAATTTT
TACGACATGTGCTACCATTCACTTAACTTCCTGATTATAAAATTGGTTCGTTTATACTAATTACTTAAGT
ACCTTTAACTAAACAAAATGCCTATATATATATTAATTTACAATGAGTGTCAGATAAGTCACTATGTCCG
AGTGGTTAAGGAGTTAGACTCGCCATCGATGGTATGGTGCACTCTCAGTACAATCTGCTCTGATGCCGCA
TAGTTAAGCCAGCCCCGACACCCGCCAACACCCGCTGACGCGCCCTGACGGGCTTGTCTGCTCCCGGCAT
CCGCTTACAGACAAGCTGTGACCGTCTCCGGGAGCTGCATGTGTCAGAGGTTTTCACCGTCATCACCGAA
ACGCGCGAGACGAAAGGGCCTCGTGATACGCCTATTTTTATAGGTTAATGTCATGATAATAATGGTTTCT
TAGACGTCAGGTGGCACTTTTCGGGGAAATGTGCGCGGAACCCCTATTTGTTTATTTTTCTAAATACATT
CAAATATGTATCCGCTCATGAGACAATAACCCTGATAAATGCTTCAATAATATTGAAAAAGGAAGAGTAT
GAGTATTCAACATTTCCGTGTCGCCCTTATTCCCTTTTTTGCGGCATTTTGCCTTCCTGTTTTTGCTCAC
CCAGAAACGCTGGTGAAAGTAAAAGATGCTGAAGATCAGTTGGGTGCACGAGTGGGTTACATCGAACTGG
ATCTCAACAGCGGTAAGATCCTTGAGAGTTTTCGCCCCGAAGAACGTTTTCCAATGATGAGCACTTTTAA
AGTTCTGCTATGTGGCGCGGTATTATCCCGTATTGACGCCGGGCAAGAGCAACTCGGTCGCCGCATACAC
TATTCTCAGAATGACTTGGTTGAGTACTCACCAGTCACAGAAAAGCATCTTACGGATGGCATGACAGTAA
GAGAATTATGCAGTGCTGCCATAACCATGAGTGATAACACTGCGGCCAACTTACTTCTGACAACGATCGG
AGGACCGAAGGAGCTAACCGCTTTTTTGCACAACATGGGGGATCATGTAACTCGCCTTGATCGTTGGGAA
CCGGAGCTGAATGAAGCCATACCAAACGACGAGCGTGACACCACGATGCCTGTAGCAATGGCAACAACGT
TGCGCAAACTATTAACTGGCGAACTACTTACTCTAGCTTCCCGGCAACAATTAATAGACTGGATGGAGGC
GGATAAAGTTGCAGGACCACTTCTGCGCTCGGCCCTTCCGGCTGGCTGGTTTATTGCTGATAAATCTGGA
GCCGGTGAGCGTGGGTCTCGCGGTATCATTGCAGCACTGGGGCCAGATGGTAAGCCCTCCCGTATCGTAG
TTATCTACACGACGGGGAGTCAGGCCACTATGGATGAACGAAATAGACAGATCGCTGAGATAGGTGCCTC
ACTGATTAAGCATTGGTAACTGTCAGACCAAGTTTACTCATATATACTTTAGATTGATTTAAAACTTCAT
TTTTAATTTAAAAGGATCTAGGTGAAGATCCTTTTTGATAATCTCATGACCAAAATCCCTTAACGTGAGT
TTTCGTTCCACTGAGCGTCAGACCCCGTAGAAAAGATCAAAGGATCTTCTTGAGATCCTTTTTTTCTGCG
CGTAATCTGCTGCTTGCAAACAAAAAAACCACCGCTACCAGCGGTGGTTTGTTTGCCGGATCAAGAGCTA
CCAACTCTTTTTCCGAAGGTAACTGGCTTCAGCAGAGCGCAGATACCAAATACTGTTCTTCTAGTGTAGC
CGTAGTTAGGCCACCACTTCAAGAACTCTGTAGCACCGCCTACATACCTCGCTCTGCTAATCCTGTTACC
AGTGGCTGCTGCCAGTGGCGATAAGTCGTGTCTTACCGGGTTGGACTCAAGACGATAGTTACCGGATAAG
GCGCAGCGGTCGGGCTGAACGGGGGGTTCGTGCACACAGCCCAGCTTGGAGCGAACGACCTACACCGAAC
TGAGATACCTACAGCGTGAGCTATGAGAAAGCGCCACGCTTCCCGAAGGGAGAAAGGCGGACAGGTATCC
GGTAAGCGGCAGGGTCGGAACAGGAGAGCGCACGAGGGAGCTTCCAGGGGGAAACGCCTGGTATCTTTAT
AGTCCTGTCGGGTTTCGCCACCTCTGACTTGAGCGTCGATTTTTGTGATGCTCGTCAGGGGGGCGGAGCC
TATGGAAAAACGCCAGCAACGCGGCCTTTTTACGGTTCCTGGCCTTTTGCTGGCCTTTTGCTCACATGTT
CTTTCCTGCGTTATCCCCTGATTCTGTGGATAACCGTATTACCGCCTTTGAGTGAGCTGATACCGCTCGC
CGCAGCCGAACGACCGAGCGCAGCGAGTCAGTGAGCGAGGAAGCGGAAGAGCGCCCAATACGCAAACCGC
CTCTCCCCGCGCGTTGGCCGATTCATTAATGCAGCTGGCACGACAGGTTTCCCGACTGGAAAGCGGGCAG
TGAGCGCAACGCAATTAATGTGAGTTAGCTCACTCATTAGGCACCCCAGGCTTTACACTTTATGCTTCCG
GCTCGTATGTTGTGTGGAATTGTGAGCGGATAACAATTTCACACAGGAAACAGCTATGACCATGATTACG
CCAAGCTTATAACTTCGTATAGCATACATTATACGAAGTTATTGCTAGCCGTTTTCTTCAATTACTAAAT
TAGAACTAATTCAATCATATGCTGGCATGCGGAGAGCTCGGAGTCGACGAGACTAGTACTGGTTCTACAG
GATCAACCGGCTCCACGGGGTCGATGGGTAGATCTTACCCATACGATGTTCCTGACTATGCGGGCTATCC
GTATGACGTCCCGGACTATGCAGGATCCTATCCATACGACGTTCCAGATTACGCTTAAAGATCTTTAAAC
TCCGTATTAAACCCATTCTTAAACAGAACTTTAAACCCCGGGATAACTTCGTATATGGTATTATATACGA
AGTTATGAATTCACTGGCCGTCGTTTTACAACGTCGTGACTGGGAAAACCCTGGCGTTACCCAACTTAAT
CGCCTTGCAGCACATCCCCCTTTCGCCAGCTGGCGTAATAGCGAAGAGGCCCGCACCGATCGCCCTTCCC
AACAGTTGCGCAGCCTGAATGGCGAATGGCGCCTGATGCGGTATTTTCTCCTTACGCATCTGTGCGGTAT
TTCACACCGCATACCATCGTCCGGATCAATGAAGTAGATGAGTTTACTACCTGTATATACTTTTTTTTTT
GTCAAAGTCACTTTTATGGCATTTCCATGTTGAAGGATTAGCCACAGCACTAAATTTTCAGCGTATGATT
GCTTTTAAATATTTAATTTTCATCGTTTTTTAATTAATATTCAAAACGATTTAATGCCTTCTACATCTGA
AGTCAAGCTCATAGACTCGGGTTGGGTAGCTAAAACTACATCTAACACGAAGGGGTATAGCCTTCTTAAA
GTATACTCATGTATAAACGTTTTGGGTTCATATTTTTGGGCCACGTGGTTTATAAAAATTCTTAACTACA
CCACTCGGTATCCCGCACCCGTCTACGTTTCTACGATTTCGAGCTAATATTGAGTAAAGTGATTAGCAAA
AAAAATAAAAGTACTCGTTGTCGGAGATCAAGAATTTTTCTATTATCTCATCTAAACCACTTTCTAAAAG
CGAAAAACAAAATCGTAATATGCAGCTTGAATGGGCTTCCATAGTTTGAAAGAAAAACCCTAGCAGTACT
GGCAAGGGAGACATTCCTTTTACCTGGCTAATCGCCATCTTCCAGCAGGCGCACCATTGCCCCTGTTTCA
CTATCCAGGTTACGGATATAGTTCATGACAATATTTACATTGGTCCAGCCACCAGCTTGCATGATCTCCG
GTATTGAAACTCCAGCGCGGGCCATATCTCGCGCGGCTCCGACACGGGCACTGTGTCCAGACCAGGCCAG
GTATCTCTGACCAGAGTCATCCTTAGCGCCGTAAATCAATCGATGAGTTGCTTCAAAAATCCCTTCCAGG
GCGCGAGTTGATAGCTGGCTGGTGGCAGATGGCGCGGCAACACCATTTTTTCTGACCCGGCAAAACAGGT
AGTTATTCGGATCATCAGCTACACCAGAGACGGAAATCCATCGCTCGACCAGTTTAGTTACCCCCAGGCT
AAGTGCCTTCTCTACACCTGCGGTGCTAACCAGCGTTTTCGTTCTGCCAATATGGATTAACATTCTCCCA
CCGTCAGTACGTGAGATATCTTTAACCCTGATCCTGGCAATTTCGGCTATACGTAACAGGGTGTTATAAG
CAATCCCCAGAAATGCCAGATTACGTATATCCTGGCAGCGATCGCTATTTTCCATGAGTGAACGAACCTG
GTCGAAATCAGTGCGTTCGAACGCTAGAGCCTGTTTTGCACGTTCACCGGCATCAACGTTTTCTTTTCGG
ATCCGCCGCATAACCAGTGAAACAGCATTGCTGTCACTTGGTCGTGGCAGCCCGGACCGACGATGAAGCA
TGTTTAGCTGGCCCAAATGTTGCTGGATAGTTTTTACTGCCAGACCGCGCGCCTGAAGATATAGAAGATA
ATCGCGAACATCTTCAGGTTCTGCGGGAAACCATTTCCGGTTATTCAACTTGCACCATGCCGCCCACGAC
CGGCAAACGGACAGAAGCATTTTCCAGGTATGCTCAGAAAACGCCTGGCGATCCCTGAACATGTCCATCA
GGTTCTTGCGAACCTCATCACTCGTTGCATCGACCGGTAACTTTTAGATTAACATTTGTTTAAATATGAA
ATTAGGCAATGTAACATACTGCAGGCAAATTTTGGTGTACGGTAAGTAAATTGGACATAAGATTTAACAA
AGCGACTATAAGTCAGAAAGTGAGAATGAGATTGAAATAATTAATTCAACTTATTCAATTGATGATATGC
CAGGATTCCTCTTCCTTTATCTTCAATGTTTCGATTAACAGGTCCATTATCCGGTTTTTAGTTTCGCTGC
ACATTGCCGAATGACAATCGGATTCCTTTAAGCTATGCTTTTGCCCTGTTTTCTCTCCCCAGTAATCGTT
GGGTGACTGAACCATCCAGTAGCCGAGAGTTACGTTTTTCCTGATTTAATAAATATCCATATCTATTTGT
CTCGTGGTGTTTTACAGCAACTAACCGAAATTACTATTTTGCATCATCCAACCATAAAGAGACAACAATA
ATTCTAGAAAACATATAACAAGTGTTTTTTTCTATTTACGTCTCATACGCAAAGTCCACTTTACCATGTT
TTGGAAACTTGTACCCAACCATTCATTTTTCGATTTTGTAATGAGGCTCTTTTCTTCTAACAATCATTGA
GGTCATTATCATGTGTCCTCACCTATTGTTTAAATTGAGGCTTGCGCTATTCCCAAAATTGTGGGTATTA
TTTTCATATATCAGTATCTGCAATTTCGGTTCAACTCCGGAAGCTCGGTACCCAACTGTGGGAATACTCA
GGTATCGTAAGATGCAAGAGTTCGAATCTCTTAGCAACCATTATTTTTTTTCTCTCAACATAACGAGAAC
ACACAGGGGCGCTATCGCACAGAATCAAATTCGATGACTGGAAATTTTTTGTTAATTTCAGAGGTCGCCT
GACGCATATACCTTTTTCAACTGAAAAATTGGGAGAAAAAGGAAAGGTGAGAGCGCCGGAACCGGCTTTT
CATATAGAATAGAGAAGCGTTCATGACTAAATGCTTGCATCACAATACTTGAAGTTGACAATATTATTTA
AGGACCTATTGTTTTTTCCAATAGGTGGTTAGCAATCGTCTTACTTTCTAACTTTTCTTACCTTTTACAT
TTCAGCAATATATATATATATATATATATATATTTCAAGGATATACCATTGTAATGTCTGCCCCTAAGAA
GATCGTCGTTTTGCCAGGTGACCACGTTGGTCAAGAAATCACAGCCGAAGCCATTAAGGTTCTTAAAGCT
ATTTCTGATGTTCGTTCCAATGTCAAGTTCGATTTCGAAAATCATTTAATTGGTGGTGCTGCTATCGATG
CTACAGGTGTTCCACTTCCAGATGAGGCGCTGGAAGCCTCCAAGAAGGCTGATGCCGTTTTGTTAGGTGC
TGTGGGTGGTCCTAAATGGGGTACCGGTAGTGTTAGACCTGAACAAGGTTTACTAAAAATCCGTAAAGAA
CTTCAATTGTACGCCAACTTAAGACCATGTAACTTTGCATCCGACTCTCTTTTAGACTTATCTCCAATCA
AGCCACAATTTGCTAAAGGTACTGACTTCGTTGTTGTTAGAGAATTAGTGGGAGGTATTTACTTTGGTAA
GAGAAAGGAAGACGATGGTGATGGTGTCGCTTGGGATAGTGAACAATACACCGTTCCAGAAGTGCAAAGA
ATCACAAGAATGGCCGCTTTCATGGCCCTACAACATGAGCCACCATTGCCTATTTGGTCCTTGGATAAAG
CTAATGTTTTGGCCTCTTCAAGATTATGGAGAAAAACTGTGGAGGAAACCATCAAGAACGAATTTCCTAC
ATTGAAAGTTCAACATCAATTGATTGATTCTGCCGCCATGATCCTAGTTAAGAACCCAACCCACCTAAAT
GGTATTATAATCACCAGCAACATGTTTGGTGATATCATCTCCGATGAAGCCTCCGTTATCCCAGGCTCCT
TGGGTTTGTTGCCATCTGCGTCCTTGGCCTCTTTGCCAGACAAGAACACCGCATTTGGTTTGTACGAACC
ATGCCACGGTTCCGCTCCAGATTTGCCAAAGAATAAGGTCAACCCTATCGCCACTATCTTGTCTGCTGCA
ATGATGTTGAAATTGTCATTGAACTTGCCTGAAGAAGGTAAAGCCATTGAAGATGCAGTTAAAAAGGTTT
TGGATGCAGGTATCAGAACTGGTGATTTAGGTGGTTCCAACAGTACCACCGAAGTCGGTGATGCTGTCGC
CGAAGAAGTTAAGAAAATCCTTGCTTAAAAAGATTCTCTTTTTTTGTGATATTTGTACATAAACTTTATA
AATGAAATTCATAATAGAAACGACACGAAATTACAAAATGGAATATGTTCATAGGGTAGACGAAACTATA
TACGCAATCTACATACATTTATCAAGAAGGAGAAAAAGGAGGATGTAAAGGAATACAGGTAAGCAAATTG
ATACTAATGGCTCAACGTGATAAGGAAAAAGAATTGCACTTTAACATTAATATTGACAAGGAGGAGGGCA
TCACA
Features (pLannotate 1.2.2; 23 found; start..end, strand, type, name):
    103..243     -  CDS            NFS1 (fragment): NFS1_YEAST - Also known as SPL1 From Saccharomyces cerevisiae (strain ATCC 204508 / S288c) (Baker's yeast).
    349..414     -  CDS            hus5 (fragment): UBC9_SCHPO - Also known as ubc9. Experimental evidence at protein level: Swiss-Prot protein existence level 1. Catalyzes the covalent attachment of ubiquitin-like protein SUMO/Smt3 to other proteins. Required for efficient recovery from DNA damage or S-phase arrest and normal mitosis. This may be as part of a checkpoint independent recovery process. From Schizosaccharomyces pombe (strain 972 / ATCC 24843) (Fission yeast).
    575..1354    +  rep_origin     ars1: Schizosaccharomyces pombe autonomously replicating sequence ars1
   1433..1482    -  misc_feature   bom (fragment): basis of mobility region from pBR322
   1584..1619    -  CDS            rop (fragment): Rop protein, which maintains plasmids at low copy number; rop
   1714..1818    +  promoter       AmpR promoter: bla
   1819..2679    +  CDS            AmpR: β-lactamase; bla; confers resistance to ampicillin, carbenicillin, and related antibiotics
   2850..3438    +  rep_origin     ori: high-copy-number ColE1/pMB1/pBR322/pUC origin of replication
   3621..3713    +  CDS            lacI (fragment): lac repressor; lacI; The lac repressor binds to the lac operator to inhibit transcription in E. coli. This inhibition can be relieved by adding lactose or isopropyl-β-D-thiogalactopyranoside (IPTG).
   3726..3747    +  protein_bind   CAP binding site: CAP binding activates transcription in the presence of cAMP. E. coli catabolite activator protein
   3762..3792    +  promoter       lac promoter: promoter for the E. coli lac operon
   3800..3816    +  protein_bind   lac operator: The lac repressor binds to the lac operator to inhibit transcription in E. coli. This inhibition can be relieved by adding lactose or isopropyl-β-D-thiogalactopyranoside (IPTG). lac repressor encoded by lacI
   3859..3892    +  protein_bind   loxP: Cre-mediated recombination occurs in the 8-bp core sequence (GCATACAT). Cre recombinase
   3899..3935    +  promoter       urg1 promoter (fragment): urg1 promoter from Schizosaccharomyces pombe, conferring rapid uracil-induced expression
   4026..4115    +  CDS            3xHA: three tandem HA epitope tags
   4209..4366    +  CDS            lacZα (fragment): LacZα fragment of β-galactosidase; lacZ fragment
   4372..4423    -  misc_feature   bom (fragment): basis of mobility region from pBR322
   4434..4450    +  CDS            calmodulin (fragment): calcium-binding protein
   4998..5990    -  CDS            Cre: site-specific recombinase Cre is a site-specific recombinase from bacteriophage P1. Recombination occurs at loxP sequences.
   6040..6078    -  CDS            Cre (fragment): site-specific recombinase Cre is a site-specific recombinase from bacteriophage P1. Recombination occurs at loxP sequences.
   6081..6686    -  promoter       nmt1 promoter (fragment): wild-type nmt1 promoter from Schizosaccharomyces pombe, conferring strong thiamine-repressible expression
   6704..7093    +  promoter       LEU2 promoter: S. cerevisiae LEU2
   7124..8215    +  CDS            LEU2: LEU3_YEAST - Experimental evidence at protein level: Swiss-Prot protein existence level 1. Catalyzes the oxidation of 3-carboxy-2-hydroxy-4- methylpentanoate (3-isopropylmalate) to 3-carboxy-4-methyl-2- oxopentanoate. The product decarboxylates to 4-methyl-2 oxopentanoate. From Saccharomyces cerevisiae (strain ATCC 204508 / S288c) (Baker's yeast).
