[The description below was written by a language model from this plasmid's Addgene catalogue record and pLannotate feature annotations shown in this document.]
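Description:
pAW8ENdeI-c3HA-4XDSR is an empty-backbone Cre/lox shuttle vector built on a pUC framework for recombinase-mediated cassette exchange (RMCE) into the urg1 locus of the fission yeast Schizosaccharomyces pombe. In E. coli it is maintained at high copy from the ColE1/pUC origin and selected with ampicillin through the β-lactamase gene. In S. pombe the ars1 autonomously replicating sequence allows episomal maintenance, and the S. cerevisiae LEU2 gene with its own promoter serves as the auxotrophic marker. Several short annotated fragments (rop, bom, lacI, lacZα, NFS1, hus5, calmodulin) appear to be backbone remnants or incidental matches rather than functional parts.

The exchange cassette lies between a wild-type loxP site and a mutant site, loxM3. The depositor notes that automated mapping cannot distinguish loxM3 from loxP, and the feature table shown here does not annotate the second site at all. Because the two sites are heterospecific, Cre swaps the intervening segment with a correspondingly flanked segment in the genome rather than simply excising it. Between the sites sit a short fragment of the uracil-inducible urg1 promoter and a 3xHA coding sequence, so a gene cloned by restriction enzymes (the name suggests an NdeI site) receives a C-terminal 3xHA tag. According to the stated purpose, the cassette also carries four copies of the core DSR motif, which are not annotated in the feature table. The plasmid supplies its own recombinase, as Cre is expressed from the thiamine-repressible nmt1 promoter outside the cassette. The vector is used to place tagged genes under urg1 regulation at the native locus, as part of an optimised urg1 expression system.
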