Addgene plasmid #49869: pAW8ENdeI-c3HA-4XDSR
Purpose: (Empty Backbone) for Cre-lox cassette exchange of C-terminal 3XHA tagged gene sequences together with 4 copies of the core DSR motif into the S. pombe urg1 locus
Depositing lab: Tony Carr. Depositing organization: University of Sussex. Publication: Optimisation of the Schizosaccharomyces pombe urg1 Expression System. Watson AT, Daigaku Y, Mohebi S, Etheridge TJ, Chahwan C, Murray JM, Carr AM. PLoS One. 2013 Dec 20;8(12):e83800. doi: 10.1371/journal.pone.0083800. PubMed 24376751.
Backbone
  Vector backbone: pUC
  Vector type: Cre/Lox
  Selectable markers: LEU2
  Tag / fusion protein: 3XHA (C terminal on backbone)
Growth in bacteria
  Bacterial resistance: Ampicillin, 100 μg/mL
  Growth temperature: 37°C
  Growth strain: DH5alpha
  Copy number: High Copy
Gene/Insert
  Cloning method: Restriction Enzyme
Terms and licenses: Academic/Nonprofit Terms; Industry Terms: Not Available to Industry
Depositor comments: This plasmid contains a wild-type loxP site and a mutant loxP site termed loxM3. Addgene's mapping software can not differentiate between the two sites and identifies the loxM3 site as loxP. The locations of the loxP and loxM3 sites are: loxP = 3859-3892 loxM3 = 4173-4206
How to cite: pAW8ENdeI-c3HA-4XDSR was a gift from Tony Carr (Addgene plasmid # 49869 ; http://n2t.net/addgene:49869 ; RRID:Addgene_49869)
