>Addgene plasmid #49869 | pAW8ENdeI-c3HA-4XDSR | addgene partial sequence | sequence record 76149 | M13pUC-Rev 5'-AGCGGATAACAATTTCACACAGG-3'
AAGCTTATAACTTCGTATAGCATACATTATACGAAGTTATTGCTAGCCGTTTTCTTCAATTACTAAATTA
GAACTAATTCAATCATATGCTGGCATGCGGAGAGCTCGGAGTCGACGAGACTAGTACTGGTTCTACAGGA
TCAACCGGCTCCACGGGGTCGATGGGTAGATCTTACCCATACGATGTTCCTGACTATGCGGGCTATCCGT
ATGACGTCCCGGACTATGCAGGATCCTATCCATACGACGTTCCAGATTACGCTTAAAGATCTTTAAACTC
CGTATTAAACCCATTCTTAAACAGAACTTTAAACCCCGGGATAACTTCGTATATGGTATTATATACGAAG
TTATGAATTCACTGGCCGTCGTTTTACAACGTCGTGACTGGGAAAACCCTGGCGTTACCCAACTTAATCG
CCTTGCAGCACATCCCCCTTTCGCCAGCTGGCGTAATAGCGAAGAGGCCCGCACCGATCGCCCTTCCCAA
CAGTTGCGCAGCCTGAATGGCGAATGGCGCCTGATGCGGTATTTTCTCCTTACGCATCTGTGCGGTATTT
CACACCGCATACCATCGTCCGGATCAATGAAGTAGATGAGTTTACTACCTGTATATACTTTTTTTTTTGT
C
